Addgene plasmid #140131: pAAV-EF1a-NCreV
Purpose: can be used to generate AAV virus that will express fusion protein of split Cre (N-terminal) and fungal photoreceptor Vivid (VVD) monomer
Depositing lab: Hongkui Zeng. Depositing organization: Allen Institute. Publication: RecV recombinase system for in vivo targeted optogenomic modifications of single cells or cell populations. Yao S, Yuan P, Ouellette B, Zhou T, Mortrud M, Balaram P, Chatterjee S, Wang Y, Daigle TL, Tasic B, Kuang X, Gong H, Luo Q, Zeng S, Curtright A, Dhaka A, Kahan A, Gradinaru V, Chrapkiewicz R, Schnitzer M, Zeng H, Cetin A. Nat Methods. 2020 Mar 23. pii: 10.1038/s41592-020-0774-3. doi: 10.1038/s41592-020-0774-3. PubMed 32203389.
Backbone
  Vector backbone: Unknown
  Vector type: AAV
Growth in bacteria
  Bacterial resistance: Ampicillin, 100 μg/mL
  Growth temperature: 37°C
  Growth strain: NEB Stable
  Copy number: Unknown
Gene/Insert
  Gene/Insert name: NCreV
  Species: Synthetic
  Insert size (bp): 594
  Promoter: EF1a
  Cloning method: Restriction Enzyme; 5′ cloning site unknown (unknown if destroyed); 3′ cloning site unknown (unknown if destroyed)
  Sequencing primers: 5′ unknown
Terms and licenses: Academic/Nonprofit Terms; Industry Terms: Not Available to Industry
Depositor comments: Funded by the BRAIN Initiative.
How to cite: pAAV-EF1a-NCreV was a gift from Hongkui Zeng (Addgene plasmid # 140131 ; http://n2t.net/addgene:140131 ; RRID:Addgene_140131)
