[The description below was written by a language model from this plasmid's Addgene catalogue record, the feature table of its GenBank file and pLannotate feature annotations shown in this document.]
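Description:
pAAV-EF1a-NCreV is an AAV transfer (cis) plasmid of roughly 5.9 kb used to produce recombinant adeno-associated virus expressing NCreV, one half of a light-inducible split Cre recombinase. The parental backbone is not recorded. In bacteria the plasmid replicates from a high-copy ColE1/pUC-type origin and is selected with ampicillin through the β-lactamase gene; an f1 phage origin is also present. The expression cassette is flanked by AAV2 inverted terminal repeats, which direct replication and packaging of the intervening DNA into AAV particles. Sequence annotation detects the 3′ ITR in full but only fragments of the 5′ ITR. This may reflect a partial deletion or the difficulty of reading these repeats.

Within the ITRs, the strong constitutive human EF1α promoter (about 1.2 kb) drives a synthetic 594 bp open reading frame. It consists of a short N-terminal fragment of Cre followed by a codon-altered monomer of Vivid (VVD), a fungal blue-light photoreceptor. A WPRE downstream of the coding sequence enhances transcript stability and expression, and a human growth hormone polyadenylation signal terminates the transcript. The N-terminal Cre fragment should have no recombinase activity by itself. The design implies co-delivery with a complementary C-terminal Cre–VVD construct, so that light-induced VVD dimerisation brings the two halves together and reconstitutes recombination at loxP sites.

The associated work describes this as part of a system for light-targeted genomic modification of single cells or cell populations in vivo. The deposited GenBank file carries a locus name from a DIO-type parent vector, but no lox sites are annotated, and its features otherwise match the sequenced plasmid.
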