LOCUS       pAAV_EF1a_DIO_hC 5944 bp ds-DNA circular 24-FEB-2014
DEFINITION  .
ACCESSION
VERSION
SOURCE      .
  ORGANISM  .
COMMENT
COMMENT     ApEinfo:methylated:1
FEATURES             Location/Qualifiers
     rep_origin      5219..5901
                     /label=ColE1 origin
                     /ApEinfo_fwdcolor=gray50
                     /ApEinfo_revcolor=gray50
                     /ApEinfo_graphicformat=arrow_data {{0 1 2 0 0 -1} {} 0}
     width           5
     offset          0
     misc_feature    join(1594..1595,1597..1598,1600..1604,1606..1610,1612..1613
                     ,1615..1616,1618..1619,1621..1622,1624..1625,1627..1631,163
                     3..1634,1636..1640,1642..1646,1648..1652,1654..1658,1660..1
                     661,1663..1664,1666..1673,1675..1679,1681..1682,1684..1688,
                     1690..1691,1693..1706,1708..1712,1714..1715,1717..1721,1723
                     ..1727,1729..1730,1732..1733,1735..1736,1738..1739,1741..17
                     45,1747..1754,1756..1760,1762..1766,1768..1772,1774..1775,1
                     777..1778,1780..1784,1786..1790,1792..1799,1801..1805,1807.
                     .1808,1810..1814,1816..1826,1828..1829,1831..1832,1834..184
                     1,1843..1844,1846..1847,1849..1853,1855..1859,1861..1862,18
                     64..1868,1870..1874,1876..1877,1879..1880,1882..1883,1885..
                     1886,1888..1895,1897..1901,1903..1904,1906..1910,1912..1916
                     ,1918..1928,1930..1937,1939..1940,1942..1943,1945..1946,194
                     8..1949,1951..1952,1954..1961,1963..1967,1969..1970,1972..1
                     976,1978..1982,1984..1985,1987..1994,1996..1997,1999..2000,
                     2002..2003,2005..2006,2008..2009,2011..2015,2017..2024,2026
                     ..2027,2029..2033,2035..2036,2038..2039,2041..2042)
                     /label=Vivid
                     /ApEinfo_fwdcolor=#ff80c0
                     /ApEinfo_revcolor=#ff80c0
                     /ApEinfo_graphicformat=arrow_data {{0 1 2 0 0 -1} {} 0}
     width           5
     offset          0
     rep_origin      3439..3745
                     /label=F1 ori
                     /ApEinfo_fwdcolor=gray50
                     /ApEinfo_revcolor=gray50
                     /ApEinfo_graphicformat=arrow_data {{0 1 2 0 0 -1} {} 0}
     width           5
     offset          0
     misc_feature    2044..2046
                     /label=VP16 Transactivation Domain
                     /ApEinfo_fwdcolor=cyan
                     /ApEinfo_revcolor=green
                     /ApEinfo_graphicformat=arrow_data {{0 1 2 0 0 -1} {} 0}
     width           5
     offset          0
     rep_origin      3422..3877
                     /label=M13 origin
                     /ApEinfo_fwdcolor=gray50
                     /ApEinfo_revcolor=gray50
                     /ApEinfo_graphicformat=arrow_data {{0 1 2 0 0 -1} {} 0}
     width           5
     offset          0
     misc_feature    1456..1578
                     /label=N-Cre
                     /ApEinfo_fwdcolor=cyan
                     /ApEinfo_revcolor=green
                     /ApEinfo_graphicformat=arrow_data {{0 1 2 0 0 -1} {} 0}
     width           5
     offset          0
     CDS             1453..1455
                     /label=iCRE
                     /ApEinfo_fwdcolor=#ff0080
                     /ApEinfo_revcolor=#ff0080
                     /ApEinfo_graphicformat=arrow_data {{0 1 2 0 0 -1} {} 0}
     width           5
     offset          0
     CDS             4462..5121
                     /label=AmpR
                     /ApEinfo_fwdcolor=yellow
                     /ApEinfo_revcolor=yellow
                     /ApEinfo_graphicformat=arrow_data {{0 1 2 0 0 -1} {} 0}
     width           5
     offset          0
     polyA_signal    2690..3170
                     /label=hGH polyA signal
                     /ApEinfo_fwdcolor=pink
                     /ApEinfo_revcolor=pink
                     /ApEinfo_graphicformat=arrow_data {{0 1 2 0 0 -1} {} 0}
     width           5
     offset          0
     misc_feature    89..104
                     /label=REP78 Binding Element
                     /ApEinfo_fwdcolor=cyan
                     /ApEinfo_revcolor=green
                     /ApEinfo_graphicformat=arrow_data {{0 1 2 0 0 -1} {} 0}
     width           5
     offset          0
     misc_feature    3319..3334
                     /label=REP78 Binding Element(1)
                     /ApEinfo_label=REP78 Binding Element
                     /ApEinfo_fwdcolor=cyan
                     /ApEinfo_revcolor=green
                     /ApEinfo_graphicformat=arrow_data {{0 1 2 0 0 -1} {} 0}
     width           5
     offset          0
     misc_feature    complement(14..29)
                     /label=REP78 Binding Element(2)
                     /ApEinfo_label=REP78 Binding Element
                     /ApEinfo_fwdcolor=cyan
                     /ApEinfo_revcolor=green
                     /ApEinfo_graphicformat=arrow_data {{0 1 2 0 0 -1} {} 0}
     width           5
     offset          0
     misc_feature    complement(3244..3259)
                     /label=REP78 Binding Element(3)
                     /ApEinfo_label=REP78 Binding Element
                     /ApEinfo_fwdcolor=cyan
                     /ApEinfo_revcolor=green
                     /ApEinfo_graphicformat=arrow_data {{0 1 2 0 0 -1} {} 0}
     width           5
     offset          0
     misc_feature    121..141
                     /label=D' Element
                     /ApEinfo_fwdcolor=cyan
                     /ApEinfo_revcolor=green
                     /ApEinfo_graphicformat=arrow_data {{0 1 2 0 0 -1} {} 0}
     width           5
     offset          0
     misc_feature    complement(3207..3227)
                     /label=D' Element(1)
                     /ApEinfo_label=D' Element
                     /ApEinfo_fwdcolor=cyan
                     /ApEinfo_revcolor=green
                     /ApEinfo_graphicformat=arrow_data {{0 1 2 0 0 -1} {} 0}
     width           5
     offset          0
     misc_feature    60..68
                     /label=ITR HAIRPIN
     REPEAT          1
                     /ApEinfo_fwdcolor=cyan
                     /ApEinfo_revcolor=green
                     /ApEinfo_graphicformat=arrow_data {{0 1 2 0 0 -1} {} 0}
     width           5
     offset          0
     misc_feature    3268..3276
                     /label=ITR HAIRPIN REPEAT 1(1)
                     /ApEinfo_label=ITR HAIRPIN
     REPEAT          1
                     /ApEinfo_fwdcolor=cyan
                     /ApEinfo_revcolor=green
                     /ApEinfo_graphicformat=arrow_data {{0 1 2 0 0 -1} {} 0}
     width           5
     offset          0
     misc_feature    complement(72..80)
                     /label=ITR HAIRPIN REPEAT 1(2)
                     /ApEinfo_label=ITR HAIRPIN
     REPEAT          1
                     /ApEinfo_fwdcolor=cyan
                     /ApEinfo_revcolor=green
                     /ApEinfo_graphicformat=arrow_data {{0 1 2 0 0 -1} {} 0}
     width           5
     offset          0
     misc_feature    complement(3280..3288)
                     /label=ITR HAIRPIN REPEAT 1(3)
                     /ApEinfo_label=ITR HAIRPIN
     REPEAT          1
                     /ApEinfo_fwdcolor=cyan
                     /ApEinfo_revcolor=green
                     /ApEinfo_graphicformat=arrow_data {{0 1 2 0 0 -1} {} 0}
     width           5
     offset          0
     misc_feature    38..46
                     /label=ITR HAIRPIN
     REPEAT          2
                     /ApEinfo_fwdcolor=cyan
                     /ApEinfo_revcolor=green
                     /ApEinfo_graphicformat=arrow_data {{0 1 2 0 0 -1} {} 0}
     width           5
     offset          0
     misc_feature    3290..3298
                     /label=ITR HAIRPIN REPEAT 2(1)
                     /ApEinfo_label=ITR HAIRPIN
     REPEAT          2
                     /ApEinfo_fwdcolor=cyan
                     /ApEinfo_revcolor=green
                     /ApEinfo_graphicformat=arrow_data {{0 1 2 0 0 -1} {} 0}
     width           5
     offset          0
     misc_feature    complement(50..58)
                     /label=ITR HAIRPIN REPEAT 2(2)
                     /ApEinfo_label=ITR HAIRPIN
     REPEAT          2
                     /ApEinfo_fwdcolor=cyan
                     /ApEinfo_revcolor=green
                     /ApEinfo_graphicformat=arrow_data {{0 1 2 0 0 -1} {} 0}
     width           5
     offset          0
     misc_feature    complement(3302..3310)
                     /label=ITR HAIRPIN REPEAT 2(3)
                     /ApEinfo_label=ITR HAIRPIN
     REPEAT          2
                     /ApEinfo_fwdcolor=cyan
                     /ApEinfo_revcolor=green
                     /ApEinfo_graphicformat=arrow_data {{0 1 2 0 0 -1} {} 0}
     width           5
     offset          0
     enhancer        2070..2659
                     /label=WRE
                     /ApEinfo_fwdcolor=#cc66ff
                     /ApEinfo_revcolor=#cc66ff
                     /ApEinfo_graphicformat=arrow_data {{0 1 2 0 0 -1} {} 0}
     width           5
     offset          0
     promoter        242..1419
                     /label=Human
     EF1A            1.2 kb Promoter
                     /ApEinfo_fwdcolor=#ccff66
                     /ApEinfo_revcolor=#ccff66
                     /ApEinfo_graphicformat=arrow_data {{0 1 2 0 0 -1} {} 0}
     width           5
     offset          0
     misc_feature    complement(4264..5124)
                     /label=Beta Lactamase AMP Resistance
                     /ApEinfo_fwdcolor=cyan
                     /ApEinfo_revcolor=green
                     /ApEinfo_graphicformat=arrow_data {{0 1 2 0 0 -1} {} 0}
     width           5
     offset          0
ORIGIN
        1 cctgcaggca gctgcgcgct cgctcgctca ctgaggccgc ccgggcaaag cccgggcgtc
       61 gggcgacctt tggtcgcccg gcctcagtga gcgagcgagc gcgcagagag ggagtggcca
      121 actccatcac taggggttcc tgcggccgca cgcgtaagct ttgcaaagat ggataaagtt
      181 ttaaacagag aggaatcttt gcagctaatg gaccttctag gtcttgaaag gagtgggaat
      241 tggctccggt gcccgtcagt gggcagagcg cacatcgccc acagtccccg agaagttggg
      301 gggaggggtc ggcaattgaa ccggtgccta gagaaggtgg cgcggggtaa actgggaaag
      361 tgatgtcgtg tactggctcc gcctttttcc cgagggtggg ggagaaccgt atataagtgc
      421 agtagtcgcc gtgaacgttc tttttcgcaa cgggtttgcc gccagaacac aggtaagtgc
      481 cgtgtgtggt tcccgcgggc ctggcctctt tacgggttat ggcccttgcg tgccttgaat
      541 tacttccact ggctgcagta cgtgattctt gatcccgagc ttcgggttgg aagtgggtgg
      601 gagagttcga ggccttgcgc ttaaggagcc ccttcgcctc gtgcttgagt tgaggcctgg
      661 cctgggcgct ggggccgccg cgtgcgaatc tggtggcacc ttcgcgcctg tctcgctgct
      721 ttcgataagt ctctagccat ttaaaatttt tgatgacctg ctgcgacgct ttttttctgg
      781 caagatagtc ttgtaaatgc gggccaagat ctgcacactg gtatttcggt ttttggggcc
      841 gcgggcggcg acggggcccg tgcgtcccag cgcacatgtt cggcgaggcg gggcctgcga
      901 gcgcggccac cgagaatcgg acgggggtag tctcaagctg gccggcctgc tctggtgcct
      961 ggcctcgcgc cgccgtgtat cgccccgccc tgggcggcaa ggctggcccg gtcggcacca
     1021 gttgcgtgag cggaaagatg gccgcttccc ggccctgctg cagggagctc aaaatggagg
     1081 acgcggcgct cgggagagcg ggcgggtgag tcacccacac aaaggaaaag ggcctttccg
     1141 tcctcagccg tcgcttcatg tgactccacg gagtaccggg cgccgtccag gcacctcgat
     1201 tagttctcga gcttttggag tacgtcgtct ttaggttggg gggaggggtt ttatgcgatg
     1261 gagtttcccc acactgagtg ggtggagact gaagttaggc cagcttggca cttgatgtaa
     1321 ttctccttgg aatttgccct ttttgagttt ggatcttggt tcattctcaa gcctcagaca
     1381 gtggttcaaa gtttttttct tccatttcag gtgtcgtgag gtaccggatc ctctagagtc
     1441 gacgccgcca ccATGACGAG TGATGAGGTT CGCAAGAACC TGATGGACAT GTTCAGGGAT
     1501 CGCCAGGCGT TTTCTGAGCA TACCTGGAAA ATGCTTCTGT CCGTTTGCCG GTCGTGGGCG
     1561 GCATGGTGCA AGTTGAATGG AGGCGGTGGA GGTCAtACaC TGTAtGCCCC tGGaGGaTAt
     1621 GAtATtATGG GaTAtCTGAT tCAGATtATG AAaAGACCtA AtCCtCAGGT GGAaCTGGGa
     1681 CCtGTGGAtA CaAGCGTGGC CCTGATtCTG TGtGAtCTGA AaCAGAAaGA tACaCCtATt
     1741 GTGTAtGCCA GCGAaGCCTT tCTGTAtATG ACaGGaTAtA GCAAtGCCGA aGTGCTGGGa
     1801 AGAAAtTGtA GATTtCTGCA GAGCCCtGAt GGaATGGTGA AaCCtAAaAG CACaAGAAAa
     1861 TAtGTGGAtA GCAAtACaAT tAAtACaATG AGAAAaGCCA TtGAtAGAAA tGCCGAaGTG
     1921 CAGGTGGAaG TGGTGAAtTT tAAaAAaAAt GGaCAGAGAT TtGTGAAtTT tCTGACaATG
     1981 ATtCCtGTGA GAGAtGAaAC aGGaGAaTAt AGATAtAGCA TGGGaTTtCA GTGtGAaACa
     2041 GAaTAAgaat tcgatatcaa gcttatcgat aatcaacctc tggattacaa aatttgtgaa
     2101 agattgactg gtattcttaa ctatgttgct ccttttacgc tatgtggata cgctgcttta
     2161 atgcctttgt atcatgctat tgcttcccgt atggctttca ttttctcctc cttgtataaa
     2221 tcctggttgc tgtctcttta tgaggagttg tggcccgttg tcaggcaacg tggcgtggtg
     2281 tgcactgtgt ttgctgacgc aacccccact ggttggggca ttgccaccac ctgtcagctc
     2341 ctttccggga ctttcgcttt ccccctccct attgccacgg cggaactcat cgccgcctgc
     2401 cttgcccgct gctggacagg ggctcggctg ttgggcactg acaattccgt ggtgttgtcg
     2461 gggaaatcat cgtcctttcc ttggctgctc gcctatgttg ccacctggat tctgcgcggg
     2521 acgtccttct gctacgtccc ttcggccctc aatccagcgg accttccttc ccgcggcctg
     2581 ctgccggctc tgcggcctct tccgcgtctt cgccttcgcc ctcagacgag tcggatctcc
     2641 ctttgggccg cctccccgca tcgataccga gcgctgctcg agagatctac gggtggcatc
     2701 cctgtgaccc ctccccagtg cctctcctgg ccctggaagt tgccactcca gtgcccacca
     2761 gccttgtcct aataaaatta agttgcatca ttttgtctga ctaggtgtcc ttctataata
     2821 ttatggggtg gaggggggtg gtatggagca aggggcaagt tgggaagaca acctgtaggg
     2881 cctgcggggt ctattgggaa ccaagctgga gtgcagtggc acaatcttgg ctcactgcaa
     2941 tctccgcctc ctgggttcaa gcgattctcc tgcctcagcc tcccgagttg ttgggattcc
     3001 aggcatgcat gaccaggctc agctaatttt tgtttttttg gtagagacgg ggtttcacca
     3061 tattggccag gctggtctcc aactcctaat ctcaggtgat ctacccacct tggcctccca
     3121 aattgctggg attacaggcg tgaaccactg ctcccttccc tgtccttctg attttgtagg
     3181 taaccacgtg cggaccgagc ggccgcagga acccctagtg atggagttgg ccactccctc
     3241 tctgcgcgct cgctcgctca ctgaggccgg gcgaccaaag gtcgcccgac gcccgggctt
     3301 tgcccgggcg gcctcagtga gcgagcgagc gcgcagctgc ctgcaggggc gcctgatgcg
     3361 gtattttctc cttacgcatc tgtgcggtat ttcacaccgc atannnnnnn nnnnnnnnnn
     3421 nnnnnnnnnn nnnnnnnnnn nnnnnnnnnn nnnnnnnnnn nnnnnnnnnn nnnnnnnnnn
     3481 nnnnnnnnnn nnnnnnnnnn nnnnnnnnnn nnnnnnnnnn nnnnnnnnnn nnnnnnnnnn
     3541 nnnnncnnnn nnnnnnnnnn nnnnnnnnnn nnnnnnnnnn nnnnnnnnnn nnnnnnnnnn
     3601 nnnnnnnnnn nnnnnnnnnn nnnnnnnnnn nnnnnnnnnn nnnnnnnnnn nnnnnnnnnn
     3661 nnnnnnnnnn nnnnnnnnnn nnnnnnncct ttgacgttgg agtccacgtt ctttnnnnnn
     3721 nnnnnnnnnn nnnnnnnnnn nnnnnnnnnn naccctatct cgggctattc ttttgattta
     3781 taagggattt tgccgatttc ggcctattgg ttaaaaaatg agctgattta acaaaaattt
     3841 aacgcgaatt ttaacaaaat attaacgttt acaattttat ggtgcactct cagtacaatc
     3901 tgctctgatg ccgcatagtt aagccagccc cgacacccgc caacacccgc tgacgcgccc
     3961 tgacgggctt gtctgctccc ggcatccgct tacagacaag ctgtgaccgt ctccgggagc
     4021 tgcatgtgtc agaggttttc accgtcatca ccgaaacgcg cgagacgaaa gggcctcgtg
     4081 atacgcctat ttttataggt taatgtcatg ataataatgg tttcttagac gtcaggtggc
     4141 acttttcggg gaaatgtgcg cggaacccct atttgtttat ttttctaaat acattcaaat
     4201 atgtatccgc tcatgagaca ataaccctga taaatgcttc aataatattg aaaaaggaag
     4261 agtatgagta ttcaacattt ccgtgtcgcc cttattccct tttttgcggc attttgcctt
     4321 cctgtttttg ctcacccaga aacgctggtg aaagtaaaag atgctgaaga tcagttgggt
     4381 gcacgagtgg gttacatcga actggatctc aacagcggta agatccttga gagttttcgc
     4441 cccgaagaac gttttccaat gatgagcact tttaaagttc tgctatgtgg cgcggtatta
     4501 tcccgtattg acgccgggca agagcaactc ggtcgccgca tacactattc tcagaatgac
     4561 ttggttgagt actcaccagt cacagaaaag catcttacgg atggcatgac agtaagagaa
     4621 ttatgcagtg ctgccataac catgagtgat aacactgcgg ccaacttact tctgacaacg
     4681 atcggaggac cgaaggagct aaccgctttt ttgcacaaca tgggggatca tgtaactcgc
     4741 cttgatcgtt gggaaccgga gctgaatgaa gccataccaa acgacgagcg tgacaccacg
     4801 atgcctgtag caatggcaac aacgttgcgc aaactattaa ctggcgaact acttactcta
     4861 gcttcccggc aacaattaat agactggatg gaggcggata aagttgcagg accacttctg
     4921 cgctcggccc ttccggctgg ctggtttatt gctgataaat ctggagccgg tgagcgtggg
     4981 tctcgcggta tcattgcagc actggggcca gatggtaagc cctcccgtat cgtagttatc
     5041 tacacgacgg ggagtcaggc aactatggat gaacgaaata gacagatcgc tgagataggt
     5101 gcctcactga ttaagcattg gtaactgtca gaccaagttt actcatatat actttagatt
     5161 gatttaaaac ttcattttta atttaaaagg atctaggtga agatcctttt tgataatctc
     5221 atgaccaaaa tcccttaacg tgagttttcg ttccactgag cgtcagaccc cgtagaaaag
     5281 atcaaaggat cttcttgaga tccttttttt ctgcgcgtaa tctgctgctt gcaaacaaaa
     5341 aaaccaccgc taccagcggt ggtttgtttg ccggatcaag agctaccaac tctttttccg
     5401 aaggtaactg gcttcagcag agcgcagata ccaaatactg tccttctagt gtagccgtag
     5461 ttaggccacc acttcaagaa ctctgtagca ccgcctacat acctcgctct gctaatcctg
     5521 ttaccagtgg ctgctgccag tggcgataag tcgtgtctta ccgggttgga ctcaagacga
     5581 tagttaccgg ataaggcgca gcggtcgggc tgaacggggg gttcgtgcac acagcccagc
     5641 ttggagcgaa cgacctacac cgaactgaga tacctacagc gtgagctatg agaaagcgcc
     5701 acgcttcccg aagggagaaa ggcggacagg tatccggtaa gcggcagggt cggaacagga
     5761 gagcgcacga gggagcttcc agggggaaac gcctggtatc tttatagtcc tgtcgggttt
     5821 cgccacctct gacttgagcg tcgatttttg tgatgctcgt caggggggcg gagcctatgg
     5881 aaaaacgcca gcaacgcggc ctttttacgg ttcctggcct tttgctggcc ttttgctcac
     5941 atgt
//
