Features (pLannotate 1.2.2; 17 found; start..end, strand, type, name):
     12..39      +  repeat_region  AAV2 ITR (fragment): inverted terminal repeat of adeno-associated virus serotype 2 inverted
     68..95      +  repeat_region  AAV2 ITR (fragment): inverted terminal repeat of adeno-associated virus serotype 2 inverted
    158..224     +  CDS            small t antigen (fragment): SV40 (simian virus 40) small t antigen
    231..1409    +  promoter       EF-1α promoter: strong constitutive promoter for human elongation factor EF-1α
   1416..1433    +  misc_feature   MCS (fragment): pUC18/19 multiple cloning site
   1446..1568    +  CDS            Cre (fragment): site-specific recombinase Cre is a site-specific recombinase from bacteriophage P1. Recombination occurs at loxP sequences.
   2037..2061    +  misc_feature   MCS (fragment): pBluescript multiple cloning site
   2061..2649    +  misc_feature   WPRE: woodchuck hepatitis virus posttranscriptional regulatory element
   2681..3157    +  polyA_signal   hGH poly(A) signal: human growth hormone polyadenylation signal
   3197..3337    +  repeat_region  AAV2 ITR: inverted terminal repeat of adeno-associated virus serotype 2 inverted
   3342..3393    -  misc_feature   bom (fragment): basis of mobility region from pBR322
   3412..3867    +  rep_origin     f1 ori (sequence partly withheld): f1 bacteriophage origin of replication; arrow indicates direction of (+) strand synthesis
   3868..3917    -  misc_feature   bom (fragment): basis of mobility region from pBR322
   4019..4054    -  CDS            rop (fragment): Rop protein, which maintains plasmids at low copy number; rop
   4149..4253    +  promoter       AmpR promoter: bla
   4254..5114    +  CDS            AmpR: β-lactamase; bla; confers resistance to ampicillin, carbenicillin, and related antibiotics
   5285..5873    +  rep_origin     ori: high-copy-number ColE1/pMB1/pBR322/pUC origin of replication
>Addgene plasmid #140131 | pAAV-EF1a-NCreV | addgene full sequence | sequence record 292202 | Addgene NGS Result
CCTGCAGGCAGCTGCGCGCTCGCTCGCTCACTGAGGCCGCCCGGGCGTCGGGCGACCTTTGGTCGCCCGG
CCTCAGTGAGCGAGCGAGCGCGCAGAGAGGGAGTGGCCAACTCCATCACTAGGGGTTCCTGCGGCCGCAC
GCGTAAGCTTTGCAAAGATGGATAAAGTTTTAAACAGAGAGGAATCTTTGCAGCTAATGGACCTTCTAGG
TCTTGAAAGGAGTGGGAATTGGCTCCGGTGCCCGTCAGTGGGCAGAGCGCACATCGCCCACAGTCCCCGA
GAAGTTGGGGGGAGGGGTCGGCAATTGAACCGGTGCCTAGAGAAGGTGGCGCGGGGTAAACTGGGAAAGT
GATGTCGTGTACTGGCTCCGCCTTTTTCCCGAGGGTGGGGGAGAACCGTATATAAGTGCAGTAGTCGCCG
TGAACGTTCTTTTTCGCAACGGGTTTGCCGCCAGAACACAGGTAAGTGCCGTGTGTGGTTCCCGCGGGCC
TGGCCTCTTTACGGGTTATGGCCCTTGCGTGCCTTGAATTACTTCCACCTGGCTGCAGTACGTGATTCTT
GATCCCGAGCTTCGGGTTGGAAGTGGGTGGGAGAGTTCGAGGCCTTGCGCTTAAGGAGCCCCTTCGCCTC
GTGCTTGAGTTGAGGCCTGGCCTGGGCGCTGGGGCCGCCGCGTGCGAATCTGGTGGCACCTTCGCGCCTG
TCTCGCTGCTTTCGATAAGTCTCTAGCCATTTAAAATTTTTGATGACCTGCTGCGACGCTTTTTTTCTGG
CAAGATAGTCTTGTAAATGCGGGCCAAGATCTGCACACTGGTATTTCGGTTTTTGGGGCCGCGGGCGGCG
ACGGGGCCCGTGCGTCCCAGCGCACATGTTCGGCGAGGCGGGGCCTGCGAGCGCGGCCACCGAGAATCGG
ACGGGGGTAGTCTCAAGCTGGCCGGCCTGCTCTGGTGCCTGGCCTCGCGCCGCCGTGTATCGCCCCGCCC
TGGGCGGCAAGGCTGGCCCGGTCGGCACCAGTTGCGTGAGCGGAAAGATGGCCGCTTCCCGGCCCTGCTG
CAGGGAGCTCAAAATGGAGGACGCGGCGCTCGGGAGAGCGGGCGGGTGAGTCACCCACACAAAGGAAAAG
GGCCTTTCCGTCCTCAGCCGTCGCTTCATGTGACTCCACGGAGTACCGGGCGCCGTCCAGGCACCTCGAT
TAGTTCTCGAGCTTTTGGAGTACGTCGTCTTTAGGTTGGGGGGAGGGGTTTTATGCGATGGAGTTTCCCC
ACACTGAGTGGGTGGAGACTGAAGTTAGGCCAGCTTGGCACTTGATGTAATTCTCCTTGGAATTTGCCCT
TTTTGAGTTTGGATCTTGGTTCATTCTCAAGCCTCAGACAGTGGTTCAAAGTTTTTTTCTTCCATTTCAG
GTGTCGTGAGGTACCGGATCCTCTAGAGTCGACGCCGCCACCATGACGAGTGATGAGGTTCGCAAGAACC
TGATGGACATGTTCAGGGATCGCCAGGCGTTTTCTGAGCATACCTGGAAAATGCTTCTGTCCGTTTGCCG
GTCGTGGGCGGCATGGTGCAAGTTGAATGGAGGCGGTGGAGGTCATACACTGTATGCCCCTGGAGGATAT
GATATTATGGGATATCTGATTCAGATTATGAAAAGACCTAATCCTCAGGTGGAACTGGGACCTGTGGATA
CAAGCGTGGCCCTGATTCTGTGTGATCTGAAACAGAAAGATACACCTATTGTGTATGCCAGCGAAGCCTT
TCTGTATATGACAGGATATAGCAATGCCGAAGTGCTGGGAAGAAATTGTAGATTTCTGCAGAGCCCTGAT
GGAATGGTGAAACCTAAAAGCACAAGAAAATATGTGGATAGCAATACAATTAATACAATGAGAAAAGCCA
TTGATAGAAATGCCGAAGTGCAGGTGGAAGTGGTGAATTTTAAAAAAAATGGACAGAGATTTGTGAATTT
TCTGACAATGATTCCTGTGAGAGATGAAACAGGAGAATATAGATATAGCATGGGATTTCAGTGTGAAACA
GAATAAGAATTCGATATCAAGCTTATCGATAATCAACCTCTGGATTACAAAATTTGTGAAAGATTGACTG
GTATTCTTAACTATGTTGCTCCTTTTACGCTATGTGGATACGCTGCTTTAATGCCTTTGTATCATGCTAT
TGCTTCCCGTATGGCTTTCATTTTCTCCTCCTTGTATAAATCCTGGTTGCTGTCTCTTTATGAGGAGTTG
TGGCCCGTTGTCAGGCAACGTGGCGTGGTGTGCACTGTGTTTGCTGACGCAACCCCCACTGGTTGGGGCA
TTGCCACCACCTGTCAGCTCCTTTCCGGGACTTTCGCTTTCCCCCTCCCTATTGCCACGGCGGAACTCAT
CGCCGCCTGCCTTGCCCGCTGCTGGACAGGGGCTCGGCTGTTGGGCACTGACAATTCCGTGGTGTTGTCG
GGGAAATCATCGTCCTTTCCTTGGCTGCTCGCCTATGTTGCCACCTGGATTCTGCGCGGGACGTCCTTCT
GCTACGTCCCTTCGGCCCTCAATCCAGCGGACCTTCCTTCCCGCGGCCTGCTGCCGGCTCTGCGGCCTCT
TCCGCGTCTTCGCCTTCGCCCTCAGACGAGTCGGATCTCCCTTTGGGCCGCCTCCCCGCATCGATACCGA
GCGCTGCTCGAGAGATCTACGGGTGGCATCCCTGTGACCCCTCCCCAGTGCCTCTCCTGGCCCTGGAAGT
TGCCACTCCAGTGCCCACCAGCCTTGTCCTAATAAAATTAAGTTGCATCATTTTGTCTGACTAGGTGTCC
TTCTATAATATTATGGGGTGGAGGGGGGTGGTATGGAGCAAGGGGCAAGTTGGGAAGACAACCTGTAGGG
CCTGCGGGGTCTATTGGGAACCAAGCTGGAGTGCAGTGGCACAATCTTGGCTCACTGCAATCTCCGCCTC
CTGGGTTCAAGCGATTCTCCTGCCTCAGCCTCCCGAGTTGTTGGGATTCCAGGCATGCATGACCAGGCTC
AGCTAATTTTTGTTTTTTTGGTAGAGACGGGGTTTCACCATATTGGCCAGGCTGGTCTCCAACTCCTAAT
CTCAGGTGATCTACCCACCTTGGCCTCCCAAATTGCTGGGATTACAGGCGTGAACCACTGCTCCCTTCCC
TGTCCTTCTGATTTTGTAGGTAACCACGTGCGGACCGAGCGGCCGCAGGAACCCCTAGTGATGGAGTTGG
CCACTCCCTCTCTGCGCGCTCGCTCGCTCACTGAGGCCGGGCGACCAAAGGTCGCCCGACGCCCGGGCTT
TGCCCGGGCGGCCTCAGTGAGCGAGCGAGCGCGCAGCTGCCTGCAGGGGCGCCTGATGCGGTATTTTCTC
CTTACGCATCTGTGCGGTATTTCACACCGCATA
[95 nt withheld, positions 3394-3488]
T
[46 nt withheld, positions 3490-3535]
C
[141 nt withheld, positions 3537-3677]
CCTTTGACGTTGGAGTCCACGTTCTTT
[37 nt withheld, positions 3705-3741]
ACTCTATCTCGGGCTATTCTTTTGATTTATAAGGGATTTTGCCGATTTCGGTCTATTGGTTAAAAAATGA
GCTGATTTAACAAAAATTTAACGCGAATTTTAACAAAATATTAACGTTTACAATTTTATGGTGCACTCTC
AGTACAATCTGCTCTGATGCCGCATAGTTAAGCCAGCCCCGACACCCGCCAACACCCGCTGACGCGCCCT
GACGGGCTTGTCTGCTCCCGGCATCCGCTTACAGACAAGCTGTGACCGTCTCCGGGAGCTGCATGTGTCA
GAGGTTTTCACCGTCATCACCGAAACGCGCGAGACGAAAGGGCCTCGTGATACGCCTATTTTTATAGGTT
AATGTCATGATAATAATGGTTTCTTAGACGTCAGGTGGCACTTTTCGGGGAAATGTGCGCGGAACCCCTA
TTTGTTTATTTTTCTAAATACATTCAAATATGTATCCGCTCATGAGACAATAACCCTGATAAATGCTTCA
ATAATATTGAAAAAGGAAGAGTATGAGTATTCAACATTTCCGTGTCGCCCTTATTCCCTTTTTTGCGGCA
TTTTGCCTTCCTGTTTTTGCTCACCCAGAAACGCTGGTGAAAGTAAAAGATGCTGAAGATCAGTTGGGTG
CACGAGTGGGTTACATCGAACTGGATCTCAACAGCGGTAAGATCCTTGAGAGTTTTCGCCCCGAAGAACG
TTTTCCAATGATGAGCACTTTTAAAGTTCTGCTATGTGGCGCGGTATTATCCCGTATTGACGCCGGGCAA
GAGCAACTCGGTCGCCGCATACACTATTCTCAGAATGACTTGGTTGAGTACTCACCAGTCACAGAAAAGC
ATCTTACGGATGGCATGACAGTAAGAGAATTATGCAGTGCTGCCATAACCATGAGTGATAACACTGCGGC
CAACTTACTTCTGACAACGATCGGAGGACCGAAGGAGCTAACCGCTTTTTTGCACAACATGGGGGATCAT
GTAACTCGCCTTGATCGTTGGGAACCGGAGCTGAATGAAGCCATACCAAACGACGAGCGTGACACCACGA
TGCCTGTAGCAATGGCAACAACGTTGCGCAAACTATTAACTGGCGAACTACTTACTCTAGCTTCCCGGCA
ACAATTAATAGACTGGATGGAGGCGGATAAAGTTGCAGGACCACTTCTGCGCTCGGCCCTTCCGGCTGGC
TGGTTTATTGCTGATAAATCTGGAGCCGGTGAGCGTGGGTCTCGCGGTATCATTGCAGCACTGGGGCCAG
ATGGTAAGCCCTCCCGTATCGTAGTTATCTACACGACGGGGAGTCAGGCAACTATGGATGAACGAAATAG
ACAGATCGCTGAGATAGGTGCCTCACTGATTAAGCATTGGTAACTGTCAGACCAAGTTTACTCATATATA
CTTTAGATTGATTTAAAACTTCATTTTTAATTTAAAAGGATCTAGGTGAAGATCCTTTTTGATAATCTCA
TGACCAAAATCCCTTAACGTGAGTTTTCGTTCCACTGAGCGTCAGACCCCGTAGAAAAGATCAAAGGATC
TTCTTGAGATCCTTTTTTTCTGCGCGTAATCTGCTGCTTGCAAACAAAAAAACCACCGCTACCAGCGGTG
GTTTGTTTGCCGGATCAAGAGCTACCAACTCTTTTTCCGAAGGTAACTGGCTTCAGCAGAGCGCAGATAC
CAAATACTGTTCTTCTAGTGTAGCCGTAGTTAGGCCACCACTTCAAGAACTCTGTAGCACCGCCTACATA
CCTCGCTCTGCTAATCCTGTTACCAGTGGCTGCTGCCAGTGGCGATAAGTCGTGTCTTACCGGGTTGGAC
TCAAGACGATAGTTACCGGATAAGGCGCAGCGGTCGGGCTGAACGGGGGGTTCGTGCACACAGCCCAGCT
TGGAGCGAACGACCTACACCGAACTGAGATACCTACAGCGTGAGCTATGAGAAAGCGCCACGCTTCCCGA
AGGGAGAAAGGCGGACAGGTATCCGGTAAGCGGCAGGGTCGGAACAGGAGAGCGCACGAGGGAGCTTCCA
GGGGGAAACGCCTGGTATCTTTATAGTCCTGTCGGGTTTCGCCACCTCTGACTTGAGCGTCGATTTTTGT
GATGCTCGTCAGGGGGGCGGAGCCTATGGAAAAACGCCAGCAACGCGGCCTTTTTACGGTTCCTGGCCTT
TTGCTGGCCTTTTGCTCACATGT
